Addgene plasmid #8845: pDW464
Purpose: (Empty Backbone)
Depositing lab: David Waugh. Depositing organization: National Cancer Institute (NCI). Publication: Site-specific, enzymatic biotinylation of recombinant proteins in Spodoptera frugiperda cells using biotin acceptor peptides. Duffy S, Tsao KL, Waugh DS. Anal Biochem. 1998 Sep 10. 262(2):122-8. 10.1006/abio.1998.2770 PubMed 9750126.
Backbone
  Vector backbone: p2Bac
  Backbone manufacturer: Invitrogen
  Backbone size (bp): 9500
  Vector type: Insect Expression
  Tag / fusion protein: biotin acceptor peptide (N terminal on backbone)
Growth in bacteria
  Bacterial resistance: Ampicillin, 100 μg/mL
  Growth temperature: 37°C
  Growth strain: DH5alpha
  Copy number: High Copy
Gene/Insert
  Cloning method: Restriction Enzyme
Terms and licenses: Academic/Nonprofit Terms; Industry Terms: Not Available to Industry
Depositor comments: This baculovirus transfer vector enables a protein of interest to be produced with a biotin acceptor peptide (BAP) fused to its N-terminus in Spodoptera frugiperda cells. pDW464 also overproduces E. coli biotin holoenzyme synthetase (BirA), under polyhedron promoter control, so that BAP-tagged proteins can be biotinylated in Spodoptera frugiperda cells. pDW464 is designed to use in conjunction with the Bac-to-Bac system (Invitrogen) for constructing recombinant baculoviruses.
How to cite: pDW464 was a gift from David Waugh (Addgene plasmid # 8845 ; http://n2t.net/addgene:8845 ; RRID:Addgene_8845)
