[The description below was written by a language model from this plasmid's Addgene catalogue record and pLannotate feature annotations shown in this document.]
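Description:
pDW464 is an empty-backbone baculovirus transfer vector for insect cell expression, designed for use with the Bac-to-Bac system to generate recombinant baculoviruses that produce site-specifically biotinylated proteins in Spodoptera frugiperda cells. In E. coli it is maintained as a high-copy plasmid through a ColE1/pUC-type origin and selected with ampicillin (β-lactamase). An f1 origin is also present.

The functional payload lies between the Tn7R and Tn7L ends of a mini-Tn7 element, which allows the whole cassette to be transposed into a bacmid in the Bac-to-Bac workflow. A gentamicin acetyltransferase gene driven by an integron Pc promoter sits inside the element and serves to select transposition events. Two late baculovirus promoters are arranged back to back and point in opposite directions. The polyhedrin promoter drives E. coli BirA (biotin holoenzyme synthetase), terminated by an SV40 polyadenylation signal. The p10 promoter faces a region ending in an annotated bGH poly(A) signal. According to the depositor, a gene of interest is inserted by restriction cloning so that it carries an N-terminal biotin acceptor peptide (BAP). The BAP itself is not annotated in the feature table, but the layout suggests it sits in the p10-driven unit. Co-expression of BirA from the same virus lets the BAP-tagged protein be biotinylated in vivo at the acceptor lysine, which is useful for streptavidin-based capture, immobilisation or detection.

The catalogue lists the backbone as p2Bac at about 9,500 bp, whereas the annotated depositor sequence is 6,199 nt. The mini-Tn7 architecture in that sequence does agree with the stated Bac-to-Bac compatibility.
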