Features (pLannotate 1.2.2; 18 found; start..end, strand, type, name):
      2..457     +  rep_origin     f1 ori (sequence partly withheld): f1 bacteriophage origin of replication; arrow indicates direction of (+) strand synthesis
    484..588     +  promoter       AmpR promoter: bla
    589..1449    +  CDS            AmpR: β-lactamase; bla; confers resistance to ampicillin, carbenicillin, and related antibiotics
   1620..2208    +  rep_origin     ori: high-copy-number ColE1/pMB1/pBR322/pUC origin of replication
   2394..2443    -  misc_feature   bom (fragment): basis of mobility region from pBR322
   2511..2735    -  mobile_element Tn7R: mini-Tn7 element (right end of the Tn7 transposon) Tn7
   2802..3335    -  CDS            GmR: gentamycin acetyltransferase; aacC1; confers resistance to gentamycin
   3524..3552    -  promoter       Pc promoter: intI1 (promoter lies within the coding sequence); class 1 integron promoter
   3530..3877    -  CDS            YPR2_ECOLX (fragment): Protein predicted: Swiss-Prot protein existence level 4. From Escherichia coli.
   3885..4092    -  polyA_signal   bGH poly(A) signal: bovine growth hormone polyadenylation signal
   4222..4331    -  promoter       p10 promoter: baculovirus promoter for expression in insect cells
   4321..4428    -  CDS            P26 (fragment): POXIN_NPVOP - Protein inferred from homology: Swiss-Prot protein existence level 3. Nuclease that cleaves host 2',3'-cGAMP. From Orgyia pseudotsugata multicapsid polyhedrosis virus (OpMNPV).
   4456..4547    +  promoter       polyhedrin promoter: polh from Autographa californica; promoter for the baculovirus polyhedrin gene
   4596..5561    +  CDS            BirA: E. coli biotin protein ligase; birA
   5583..5666    +  CDS            large T antigen (fragment): large T antigen from SV40 (simian virus 40)
   5689..5823    +  polyA_signal   SV40 poly(A) signal: SV40 polyadenylation signal
   5852..6017    -  mobile_element Tn7L: mini-Tn7 element (left end of the Tn7 transposon) Tn7
   6180..6196    +  CDS            lacZα (fragment): LacZα fragment of β-galactosidase; lacZ fragment
>Addgene plasmid #8845 | pDW464 | depositor full sequence | sequence record 6775 | Author sequence
G
[124 nt withheld, positions 2-125]
C
[91 nt withheld, positions 127-217]
A
[49 nt withheld, positions 219-267]
CCTTTGACGTTGGAGTCCACGTTCTTT
[37 nt withheld, positions 295-331]
ACCCTATCTCGGTCTATTCTTTTGATTTATAAGGGATTTTGCCGATTTCGGCCTATTGGTTAAAAAATGA
GCTGATTTAACAAAAATTTAACGCGAATTTTAACAAAATATTAACGTTTACAATTTCAGGTGGCACTTTT
CGGGGAAATGTGCGCGGAACCCCTATTTGTTTATTTTTCTAAATACATTCAAATATGTATCCGCTCATGA
GACAATAACCCTGATAAATGCTTCAATAATATTGAAAAAGGAAGAGTATGAGTATTCAACATTTCCGTGT
CGCCCTTATTCCCTTTTTTGCGGCATTTTGCCTTCCTGTTTTTGCTCACCCAGAAACGCTGGTGAAAGTA
AAAGATGCTGAAGATCAGTTGGGTGCACGAGTGGGTTACATCGAACTGGATCTCAACAGCGGTAAGATCC
TTGAGAGTTTTCGCCCCGAAGAACGTTTTCCAATGATGAGCACTTTTAAAGTTCTGCTATGTGGCGCGGT
ATTATCCCGTATTGACGCCGGGCAAGAGCAACTCGGTCGCCGCATACACTATTCTCAGAATGACTTGGTT
GAGTACTCACCAGTCACAGAAAAGCATCTTACGGATGGCATGACAGTAAGAGAATTATGCAGTGCTGCCA
TAACCATGAGTGATAACACTGCGGCCAACTTACTTCTGACAACGATCGGAGGACCGAAGGAGCTAACCGC
TTTTTTGCACAACATGGGGGATCATGTAACTCGCCTTGATCGTTGGGAACCGGAGCTGAATGAAGCCATA
CCAAACGACGAGCGTGACACCACGATGCCTGTAGCAATGGCAACAACGTTGCGCAAACTATTAACTGGCG
AACTACTTACTCTAGCTTCCCGGCAACAATTAATAGACTGGATGGAGGCGGATAAAGTTGCAGGACCACT
TCTGCGCTCGGCCCTTCCGGCTGGCTGGTTTATTGCTGATAAATCTGGAGCCGGTGAGCGTGGGTCTCGC
GGTATCATTGCAGCACTGGGGCCAGATGGTAAGCCCTCCCGTATCGTAGTTATCTACACGACGGGGAGTC
AGGCAACTATGGATGAACGAAATAGACAGATCGCTGAGATAGGTGCCTCACTGATTAAGCATTGGTAACT
GTCAGACCAAGTTTACTCATATATACTTTAGATTGATTTAAAACTTCATTTTTAATTTAAAAGGATCTAG
GTGAAGATCCTTTTTGATAATCTCATGACCAAAATCCCTTAACGTGAGTTTTCGTTCCACTGAGCGTCAG
ACCCCGTAGAAAAGATCAAAGGATCTTCTTGAGATCCTTTTTTTCTGCGCGTAATCTGCTGCTTGCAAAC
AAAAAAACCACCGCTACCAGCGGTGGTTTGTTTGCCGGATCAAGAGCTACCAACTCTTTTTCCGAAGGTA
ACTGGCTTCAGCAGAGCGCAGATACCAAATACTGTCCTTCTAGTGTAGCCGTAGTTAGGCCACCACTTCA
AGAACTCTGTAGCACCGCCTACATACCTCGCTCTGCTAATCCTGTTACCAGTGGCTGCTGCCAGTGGCGA
TAAGTCGTGTCTTACCGGGTTGGACTCAAGACGATAGTTACCGGATAAGGCGCAGCGGTCGGGCTGAACG
GGGGGTTCGTGCACACAGCCCAGCTTGGAGCGAACGACCTACACCGAACTGAGATACCTACAGCGTGAGC
ATTGAGAAAGCGCCACGCTTCCCGAAGGGAGAAAGGCGGACAGGTATCCGGTAAGCGGCAGGGTCGGAAC
AGGAGAGCGCACGAGGGAGCTTCCAGGGGGAAACGCCTGGTATCTTTATAGTCCTGTCGGGTTTCGCCAC
CTCTGACTTGAGCGTCGATTTTTGTGATGCTCGTCAGGGGGGCGGAGCCTATGGAAAAACGCCAGCAACG
CGGCCTTTTTACGGTTCCTGGCCTTTTGCTGGCCTTTTGCTCACATGTTCTTTCCTGCGTTATCCCCTGA
TTCTGTGGATAACCGTATTACCGCCTTTGAGTGAGCTGATACCGCTCGCCGCAGCCGAACGACCGAGCGC
AGCGAGTCAGTGAGCGAGGAAGCGGAAGAGCGCCTGATGCGGTATTTTCTCCTTACGCATCTGTGCGGTA
TTTCACACCGCAGACCAGCCGCGTAACCTGGCAAAATCGGTTACGGTTGAGTAATAAATGGATGCCCTGC
GTAAGCGGGTGTGGGCGGACAATAAAGTCTTAAACTGAACAAAATAGATCTAAACTATGACAATAAAGTC
TTAAACTAGACAGAATAGTTGTAAACTGAAATCAGTCCAGTTATGCTGTGAAAAAGCATACTGGACTTTT
GTTATGGCTAAAGCAAACTCTTCATTTTCTGAAGTGCAAATTGCCCGTCGTATTAAAGAGGGGCGTGGCC
AAGGGCATGGTAAAGACTATATTCGCGGCGTTGTGACAATTTACCGAACAACTCCGCGGCCGGGAAGCCG
ATCTCGGCTTGAACGAATTGTTAGGTGGCGGTACTTGGGTCGATATCAAAGTGCATCACTTCTTCCCGTA
TGCCCAACTTTGTATAGAGAGCCACTGCGGGATCGTCACCGTAATCTGCTTGCACGTAGATCACATAAGC
ACCAAGCGCGTTGGCCTCATGCTTGAGGAGATTGATGAGCGCGGTGGCAATGCCCTGCCTCCGGTGCTCG
CCGGAGACTGCGAGATCATAGATATAGATCTCACTACGCGGCTGCTCAAACCTGGGCAGAACGTAAGCCG
CGAGAGCGCCAACAACCGCTTCTTGGTCGAAGGCAGCAAGCGCGATGAATGTCTTACTACGGAGCAAGTT
CCCGAGGTAATCGGAGTCCGGCTGATGTTGGGAGTAGGTGGCTACGTCTCCGAACTCACGACCGAAAAGA
TCAAGAGCAGCCCGCATGGATTTGACTTGGTCAGGGCCGAGCCTACATGTGCGAATGATGCCCATACTTG
AGCCACCTAACTTTGTTTTAGGGCGACTGCCCTGCTGCGTAACATCGTTGCTGCTGCGTAACATCGTTGC
TGCTCCATAACATCAAACATCGACCCACGGCGTAACGCGCTTGCTGCTTGGATGCCCGAGGCATAGACTG
TACAAAAAAACAGTCATAACAAGCCATGAAAACCGCCACTGCGCCGTTACCACCGCTGCGTTCGGTCAAG
GTTCTGGACCAGTTGCGTGAGCGCATACGCTACTTGCATTACAGTTTACGAACCGAACAGGCTTATGTCA
ACTGGGTTCGTGCCTTCATCCGTTTCCACGGTGTGCGTCACCCGGCAACCTTGGGCAGCAGCGAAGTCGA
GGCATTTCTGTCCTGGCTGGCGAACGAGCGCAAGGTTTCGGTCTCCACGCATCGTCAGGCATTGGCGGCC
TTGCTGTTCTTCTACGGCAAGGTGCTGTGCACGGATCTGCCCTGGCTTCAGGAGATCGGAAGACCTCGGC
CGTCGCGGCGCTTGCCGGTGGTGCTGACCCCGGATGAAGTGGTTCGCATCCTCGGTTTTCTGGAAGGCGA
GCATCGTTTGTTCGCCCAGGACTCTAGCTATAGTTCTAGTGGTTGGCTACATCTCCCCAGCATGCCTGCT
ATTGTCTTCCCAATCCTCCCCCTTGCTGTCCTGCCCCACCCCACCCCCCAGAATAGAATGACACCTACTC
AGACAATGCGATGCAATTTCCTCATTTTATTAGGAAAGGACAGTGGGAGTGGCACCTTCCAGGGTCAAGG
AAGGCACGGGGGAGGGGCAAACAACAGATGGCTGGCAACTAGAAGGCACAGTCGAGGCTGATCAGCGAGC
TCAGATCTGGCCAGAATTCTAGAGGGCCCGGGCGCGCCACCAGTATCTTCATGCCATTCAATTTTTTGTG
CTTCAAAGATATCATTCAGGCCTCCTGCCATGGTGCGTACGATTGTAAATAAAATGTAATTTACAGTATA
GTATTTTAATTAATATACAAATGATTTGATAATAATTCTTATTTAACTATAATATATTGTGTTGGGTTGA
ATTAAAGGTCCCGGCATCCTCAAATGCATAATTTCATAGTCCCCCTTGTTGTAAGTGATGCGTATTTCTG
AATCTTTGTAAAATAGCACACAAGACTCCAACGCGTTTGGCGTTTTATTTTCTTGCTCGAGGATATCATG
GAGATAATTAAAATGATAACCATCTCGCAAATAAATAAGTATTTTACTGTTTTCGTAACAGTTTTGTAAT
AAAAAAACCTATAAATATTCCGGATTATTCATACCGTCCCACCATCGGGCGTGCTAGCGGATCCATGAAG
GATAACACCGTGCCACTGAAATTGATTGCCCTGTTAGCGAACGGTGAATTTCACTCTGGCGAGCAGTTGG
GTGAAACGCTGGGAATGAGCCGGGCGGCTATTAATAAACACATTCAGACACTGCGTGACTGGGGCGTTGA
TGTCTTTACCGTTCCGGGTAAAGGATACAGCCTGCCTGAGCCCATCCAGTTACTTAATGCTGAACAGATA
TTGGGTCAGCTGGATGGCGGTAGTGTAGCCGTGCTGCCAGTTATTGACTCCACGAATCAGTACCTTCTTG
ATCGTATCGGAGAGCTTAAATCGGGCGATGCCTGTGTTGCAGAATACCAGCAGGCTGGCCGTGGTCGCCG
GGGGCGGAAATGGTTTTCGCCTTTTGGCGCAAACTTATATTTGTCGATGTTCTGGCGTCTGGAACAAGGC
CCGGCGGCGGCGATTGGTTTAAGTCTGGTTATCGGTATCGTGATGGCGGAAGTATTACGCAAGCTGGGAG
CAGATAAAGTTCGTGTCAAATGGCCTAATGACCTCTATCTGCAGGATCGCAAGCTGGCAGGCATTCTTGT
GGAGCTGACTGGCAAAACTGGCGATGCGGCGCAAATAGTCATTGGAGCCGGGATCAACATGGCAATGCGC
CGTGTTGAAGAGAGTGTCGTTAATCAGGGGTGGATCACGCTGCAGGAAGCGGGGATCAATCTCGATCGTA
ATACGTTGGCGGCCATGCTAATACGTGAATTACGTGCTGCGTTGGAACTCTTCGAACAAGAAGGATTGGC
ACCTTATCTGTCGCGCTGGGAAAAGCTGGATAATTTTATTAATCGCCCAGTGAAACTTATCATTGGTGAT
AAAGAAATATTTGGCATTTCACGCGGAATAGACAAACAGGGGGCTTTATTACTTGAGCAGGATGGAATAA
TAAAACCCTGGATGGGCGGTGAAATATCCCTGCGTAGTGCAGAAAAATAAGCTTGTCGAGAAGTACTAGA
GGATCATAATCAGCCATACCACATTTGTAGAGGTTTTACTTGCTTTAAAAAACCTCCCACACCTCCCCCT
GAACCTGAAACATAAAATGAATGCAATTGTTGTTGTTAACTTGTTTATTGCAGCTTATAATGGTTACAAA
TAAAGCAATAGCATCACAAATTTCACAAATAAAGCATTTTTTTCACTGCATTCTAGTTGTGGTTTGTCCA
AACTCATCAATGTATCTTATCATGTCTGGATCTGATCACTGCTTGAGCCTAGGAGATCCGAACCAGATAA
GTGAAATCTAGTTCCAAACTATTTTGTCATTTTTAATTTTCGTATTAGCTTACGACGCTACACCCAGTTC
CCATCTATTTTGTCACTCTTCCCTAAATAATCCTTAAAAACTCCATTTCCACCCCTCCCAGTTCCCAACT
ATTTTGTCCGCCCACAGCGGGGCATTTTTCTTCCTGTTATGTTTTTAATCAAACATCCTGCCAACTCCAT
GTGACAAACCGTCATCTTCGGCTACTTTTTCTCTGTCACAGAATGAAAATTTTTCTGTCATCTCTTCGTT
ATTAATGTTTGTAATTGACTGAATATCAACGCTTATTTGCAGCCTGAATGGCGAATGG
