>Addgene plasmid #8845 | pDW464 | addgene partial sequence | sequence record 17314 | 8845 with BGHrev
AGGGCCCGGGCGCGCCACCAGTATCTTCATGCCATTCAATTTTTTGTGCTTCAAAGATATCATTCAGGCC
TCCTGCCATGGTGCGTACGATTGTAAATAAAATGTAATTTACAGTATAGTATTTTAATTAATATACAAAT
GATTTGATAATAATTCTTATTTAACTATAATATATTGTGTTGGGTTGAATTAAAGGTCCCGGCATCCTCA
AATGCATAATATCATAGTCCCCCTTGTTGTAAGTGATGCGTATTTCTGAATCTTTGTAAAATAGCACACA
GGACTCCAACGCGTTTGGCGTTTTATTTTCTTGCTCGAGGATATCATGGAGATAATTAAAATGATAACCA
TCTCGCAAATAAATAAGTATTTTACTGTTTTCGTAACAGTTTTGTAATAAAAAAACCTATAAATATTCCG
GATTATTCATACCGTCCCACCATCGGGCGTGCTAGCGGATCCATGAAGGATAACACCGTGCCACTGAAAT
TGATTGCCCTGTTAGCGAACGGTGAATTTCACTCTGGCGAGCAGTTGGGTGAAACGCTGGGAATGAGCCG
GGCGGCTATTAATAAACACATTCAGACACTGCGTGACTGGGGCGTTGATGTCTTTACCGTTCCGGGTAAA
GGATACAGCCTGCCTGAGCCCATCCAGTTACTTAATGCTGAACAGATATTGGGTCAGCTGGATGGCGGTA
GTGTAGCCGTGCTGCCAGTTATTGACTCCACGAATCAGTACCTTCTTGATCGTATCGGAGAGCTTAAATC
GGGCGATGCCTGTGTTGCAGAATACCAACAGGCTGGCCGTGGTCGCCGGGGGCGGAAATGGTTTTCGCCT
TTTGG
